>Addgene plasmid #199227 | AD59_pEP.DonorCLYBL.TS | addgene full sequence | sequence record 391392 | Addgene NGS Result
TCGCGCGTTTCGGTGATGACGGTGAAAACCTCTGACACATGCAGCTCCCGGAGACGGTCACAGCTTGTCT
GTAAGCGGATGCCGGGAGCAGACAAGCCCGTCAGGGCGCGTCAGCGGGTGTTGGCGGGTGTCGGGGCTGG
CTTAACTATGCGGCATCAGAGCAGATTGTACTGAGAGTGCACCATATGCGGTGTGAAATACCGCACAGAT
GCGTAAGGAGAAAATACCGCATCAGGCGCCATTCGCCATTCAGGCTGCGCAACTGTTGGGAAGGGCGATC
GGTGCGGGCCTCTTCGCTATTACGCCAGCTGGCGAAAGGGGGATGTGCTGCAAGGCGATTAAGTTGGGTA
ACGCCAGGGTTTTCCCAGTCACGACGTTGTAAAACGACGGCCAGTGAATTCGAGCTCGGTACCTCGCGAA
TGCATCTAGATATCGGATCCCGGGCCCGTCGACTGCAGAGGGCGGCCGCCAGCTGTGTGGGGCTCGTGCT
CCTACATACCGTTATCCTGTGGTAGAGTTTTACCGTGGACCAGATTTAAATATTCAGAATGCTTTAATGG
AGTAAGAAGGGCCACTGCTTAGAGTGGGGCTGAAGAGAAAAGAAAGAAGGAGACCCTGCGGAAGCGGCAA
TACCAGGAAGGCAGTTGTATGCACATCATGCAGACCAGGAGTAGCCTAGGGGTAGGGGACATGCCTGGGC
TGGACAGTGGAATTTGTGGGAAATCAGATTTCCCTGAGCAAAAACCAGTGGGCAGCAGCCAAACTGGTGA
GCAAGAACTGGCTGTGGTGGCTGGGCCCGAATTGGGAGCTACACCTGCCCGGGCAGGTGTAGCTGCGAGG
GAGGTCTCTGCCAACAACTCAGCTGTGCCGTGCCTGCTGAACGGCCTCACCTTGGCCTCTGGCTCTGTTG
CAGCTGTGTGGGGCTCGTGCTCCTACATACCACGCGTGTTCGCGTGTTAGCTTCCACGGGGTTGGGGTTG
CGCCTTTTCCAAGGCAGCCCTGGGTTTGCGCAGGGACGCGGCTGCTCTGGGCGTGGTTCCGGGAAACGCA
GCGGCGCCGACCCTGGGTCTCGCACATTCTTCACGTCCGTTCGCAGCGTCACCCGGATCTTCGCCGCTAC
CCTTGTGGGCCCCCCGGCGACGCTTCCTGCTCCGCCCCTAAGTCGGGAAGGTTCCTTGCGGTTCGCGGCG
TGCCGGACGTGACAAACGGAAGCCGCACGTCTCACTAGTACCCTCGCAGACGGACAGCGCCAGGGAGCAA
TGGCAGCGCGCCGACCGCGATGGGCTGTGGCCAATAGCGGCTGCTCAGCAGGGCGCGCCGAGAGCAGCGG
CCGGGAAGGGGCGGTGCGGGAGGCGGGGTGTGGGGCGGTAGTGTGGGCCCTGTTCCTGCCCGCGCGGTGT
TCCGCATTCTGCAAGCCTCCGGAGCGCACGTCGGCAGTCGGCTCCCTCGTTGACCGAATCACCGACCTCT
CTCCCCACCGGGTACGTCGCTAGCCCACCATGACCGAGTACAAGCCCACGGTGCGCCTCGCCACCCGCGA
CGACGTCCCCCGGGCCGTACGCACCCTCGCCGCCGCGTTCGCCGACTACCCCGCCACGCGCCACACCGTC
GACCCGGACCGCCACATCGAGCGGGTCACCGAGCTGCAAGAACTCTTCCTCACGCGCGTCGGGCTCGACA
TCGGCAAGGTGTGGGTCGCGGACGACGGCGCCGCGGTGGCGGTCTGGACCACGCCGGAGAGCGTCGAAGC
GGGGGCGGTGTTCGCCGAGATCGGCCCGCGCATGGCCGAGTTGAGCGGTTCCCGGCTGGCCGCGCAGCAA
CAGATGGAAGGCCTCCTGGCGCCGCACCGGCCCAAGGAGCCCGCGTGGTTCCTGGCCACCGTCGGCGTCT
CGCCCGACCACCAGGGCAAGGGTCTGGGCAGCGCCGTCGTGCTCCCCGGAGTGGAGGCGGCCGAGCGCGC
CGGGGTGCCCGCCTTCCTGGAGACCTCCGCGCCCCGCAACCTCCCCTTCTACGAGCGGCTCGGCTTCACC
GTCACCGCCGACGTCGAGGTGCCCGAAGGACCGCGCACCTGGTGCATGACCCGCAAGCCCGGTGCCGGAT
CGGGAGAGGGCAGAGGAAGTCTGCTAACATGCGGTGACGTCGAGGAGAATCCTGGCCCACCGGTCGCCAC
CATGGTGAGCAAGGGCGAGGAGCTGTTCACCGGGGTGGTGCCCATCCTGGTCGAGCTGGACGGCGACGTA
AACGGCCACAAGTTCAGCGTGTCCGGCGAGGGCGAGGGCGATGCCACCTACGGCAAGCTGACCCTGAAGT
TCATCTGCACCACCGGCAAGCTGCCCGTGCCCTGGCCCACCCTCGTGACCACCCTGACCTACGGCGTGCA
GTGCTTCAGCCGCTACCCCGACCACATGAAGCAGCACGACTTCTTCAAGTCCGCCATGCCCGAAGGCTAC
GTCCAGGAGCGCACCATCTTCTTCAAGGACGACGGCAACTACAAGACCCGCGCCGAGGTGAAGTTCGAGG
GCGACACCCTGGTGAACCGCATCGAGCTGAAGGGCATCGACTTCAAGGAGGACGGCAACATCCTGGGGCA
CAAGCTGGAGTACAACTACAACAGCCACAACGTCTATATCATGGCCGACAAGCAGAAGAACGGCATCAAG
GTGAACTTCAAGATCCGCCACAACATCGAGGACGGCAGCGTGCAGCTCGCCGACCACTACCAGCAGAACA
CCCCCATCGGCGACGGCCCCGTGCTGCTGCCCGACAACCACTACCTGAGCACCCAGTCCGCCCTGAGCAA
AGACCCCAACGAGAAGCGCGATCACATGGTCCTGCTGGAGTTCGTGACCGCCGCCGGGATCACTCTCGGC
ATGGACGAGCTGTACAAGTAAAGCGGCCGCGTCGAGTCTAGGATCAGCCTCGACTGTGCCTTCTAGTTGC
CAGCCATCTGTTGTTTGCCCCTCCCCCGTGCCTTCCTTGACCCTGGAAGGTGCCACTCCCACTGTCCTTT
CCTAATAAAATGAGGAAATTGCATCGCATTGTCTGAGTAGGTGTCATTCTATTCTGGGGGGTGGGGTGGG
GCAGGACAGCAAGGGGGAGGATTGGGAAGACAATAGCAGGCATGCTGGGGATGCGGTGGGCTCTATGGAA
GCTAACAAGCTAACAAGCTTGTTATCCTGTGGTAGAGTTTTACCGTGGACCAGAGCCATCTAGAGGACAT
TGAGTTACCCACATACTTTCTGTGGGAGAGGCCAAGGAGTCAGGGGGGGAGGCCGGGACCTGAAGATCAA
CTCTTTACTGCAGAGATCCCTCCCTCCCTCTCTCTGTCCCATGGATCCAGAGGGAAGTTGAGGACAGTTT
CATGCCACATGCTTGACCCGACTCAACTGAGTAACTGTGGCCACTGAGAAGACTCTGTCCTTGCAAATAA
CTCTCCTTAGTGCCCATATTCTGCAGAATGTTTGAGTGGCACGAGTACTTCATTCGTCTAGAAATATTTC
ATGGTAGTCAGTTGCTAATAACAGGATATCTGCAGGTAGTGTGTTCTCAGGAGGCACACCTGAAGCCTCA
GTTTAAACCAGCTGTGTGGGGCTCGTGCTCCTACATACCGTTATCCTGTGGTAGAGTTTTACCGTGGACC
AGCGCCGGCGCCTGCATGCAAGCTTGGCGTAATCATGGTCATAGCTGTTTCCTGTGTGAAATTGTTATCC
GCTCACAATTCCACACAACATACGAGCCGGAAGCATAAAGTGTAAAGCCTGGGGTGCCTAATGAGTGAGC
TAACTCACATTAATTGCGTTGCGCTCACTGCCCGCTTTCCAGTCGGGAAACCTGTCGTGCCAGCTGCATT
AATGAATCGGCCAACGCGCGGGGAGAGGCGGTTTGCGTATTGGGCGCTCTTCCGCTTCCTCGCTCACTGA
CTCGCTGCGCTCGGTCGTTCGGCTGCGGCGAGCGGTATCAGCTCACTCAAAGGCGGTAATACGGTTATCC
ACAGAATCAGGGGATAACGCAGGAAAGAACATGTGAGCAAAAGGCCAGCAAAAGGCCAGGAACCGTAAAA
AGGCCGCGTTGCTGGCGTTTTTCCATAGGCTCCGCCCCCCTGACGAGCATCACAAAAATCGACGCTCAAG
TCAGAGGTGGCGAAACCCGACAGGACTATAAAGATACCAGGCGTTTCCCCCTGGAAGCTCCCTCGTGCGC
TCTCCTGTTCCGACCCTGCCGCTTACCGGATACCTGTCCGCCTTTCTCCCTTCGGGAAGCGTGGCGCTTT
CTCATAGCTCACGCTGTAGGTATCTCAGTTCGGTGTAGGTCGTTCGCTCCAAGCTGGGCTGTGTGCACGA
ACCCCCCGTTCAGCCCGACCGCTGCGCCTTATCCGGTAACTATCGTCTTGAGTCCAACCCGGTAAGACAC
GACTTATCGCCACTGGCAGCAGCCACTGGTAACAGGATTAGCAGAGCGAGGTATGTAGGCGGTGCTACAG
AGTTCTTGAAGTGGTGGCCTAACTACGGCTACACTAGAAGAACAGTATTTGGTATCTGCGCTCTGCTGAA
GCCAGTTACCTTCGGAAAAAGAGTTGGTAGCTCTTGATCCGGCAAACAAACCACCGCTGGTAGCGGTGGT
TTTTTTGTTTGCAAGCAGCAGATTACGCGCAGAAAAAAAGGATCTCAAGAAGATCCTTTGATCTTTTCTA
CGGGGTCTGACGCTCAGTGGAACGAAAACTCACGTTAAGGGATTTTGGTCATGAGATTATCAAAAAGGAT
CTTCACCTAGATCCTTTTAAATTAAAAATGAAGTTTTAAATCAATCTAAAGTATATATGAGTAAACTTGG
TCTGACAGTTACCAATGCTTAATCAGTGAGGCACCTATCTCAGCGATCTGTCTATTTCGTTCATCCATAG
TTGCCTGACTCCCCGTCGTGTAGATAACTACGATACGGGAGGGCTTACCATCTGGCCCCAGTGCTGCAAT
GATACCGCGAGACCCACGCTCACCGGCTCCAGATTTATCAGCAATAAACCAGCCAGCCGGAAGGGCCGAG
CGCAGAAGTGGTCCTGCAACTTTATCCGCCTCCATCCAGTCTATTAATTGTTGCCGGGAAGCTAGAGTAA
GTAGTTCGCCAGTTAATAGTTTGCGCAACGTTGTTGCCATTGCTACAGGCATCGTGGTGTCACGCTCGTC
GTTTGGTATGGCTTCATTCAGCTCCGGTTCCCAACGATCAAGGCGAGTTACATGATCCCCCATGTTGTGC
AAAAAAGCGGTTAGCTCCTTCGGTCCTCCGATCGTTGTCAGAAGTAAGTTGGCCGCAGTGTTATCACTCA
TGGTTATGGCAGCACTGCATAATTCTCTTACTGTCATGCCATCCGTAAGATGCTTTTCTGTGACTGGTGA
GTACTCAACCAAGTCATTCTGAGAATAGTGTATGCGGCGACCGAGTTGCTCTTGCCCGGCGTCAATACGG
GATAATACCGCGCCACATAGCAGAACTTTAAAAGTGCTCATCATTGGAAAACGTTCTTCGGGGCGAAAAC
TCTCAAGGATCTTACCGCTGTTGAGATCCAGTTCGATGTAACCCACTCGTGCACCCAACTGATCTTCAGC
ATCTTTTACTTTCACCAGCGTTTCTGGGTGAGCAAAAACAGGAAGGCAAAATGCCGCAAAAAAGGGAATA
AGGGCGACACGGAAATGTTGAATACTCATACTCTTCCTTTTTCAATATTATTGAAGCATTTATCAGGGTT
ATTGTCTCATGAGCGGATACATATTTGAATGTATTTAGAAAAATAAACAAATAGGGGTTCCGCGCACATT
TCCCCGAAAAGTGCCACCTGACGTCTAAGAAACCATTATTATCATGACATTAACCTATAAAAATAGGCGT
ATCACGAGGCCCTTTCGTC
Features (pLannotate 1.2.2; 14 found; start..end, strand, type, name):
    137..236     +  misc_feature   bom (fragment): basis of mobility region from pBR322
    242..399     -  CDS            lacZα (fragment): LacZα fragment of β-galactosidase; lacZ fragment
    968..1451    +  promoter       hPGK promoter: human phosphoglycerate kinase 1 promoter
   1500..2096    +  CDS            PuroR: puromycin N-acetyltransferase; pac from Streptomyces alboniger; confers resistance to puromycin
   2172..2891    +  CDS            EGFP: the original enhanced GFP (Yang et al., 1996) mammalian codon-optimized
   2924..3148    +  polyA_signal   bGH poly(A) signal: bovine growth hormone polyadenylation signal
   3702..3718    -  protein_bind   lac operator: The lac repressor binds to the lac operator to inhibit transcription in E. coli. This inhibition can be relieved by adding lactose or isopropyl-β-D-thiogalactopyranoside (IPTG). lac repressor encoded by lacI
   3726..3756    -  promoter       lac promoter: promoter for the E. coli lac operon
   3771..3792    -  protein_bind   CAP binding site: CAP binding activates transcription in the presence of cAMP. E. coli catabolite activator protein
   3805..3897    -  CDS            lacI (fragment): lac repressor; lacI; The lac repressor binds to the lac operator to inhibit transcription in E. coli. This inhibition can be relieved by adding lactose or isopropyl-β-D-thiogalactopyranoside (IPTG).
   4080..4668    -  rep_origin     ori: high-copy-number ColE1/pMB1/pBR322/pUC origin of replication
   4839..5699    -  CDS            AmpR: β-lactamase; bla; confers resistance to ampicillin, carbenicillin, and related antibiotics
   5700..5804    -  promoter       AmpR promoter: bla
   5899..35      +  CDS            rop (fragment) (across the origin): Rop protein, which maintains plasmids at low copy number; rop
