[The description below was written by a language model from this plasmid's Addgene catalogue record and pLannotate feature annotations shown in this document.]
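Description:
AD59_pEP.DonorCLYBL.TS is a 5.9 kb gene-targeting donor plasmid for inserting a marker cassette at the human CLYBL safe harbor locus. It is built on a pBR322-derived backbone and propagated in E. coli at high copy from a ColE1/pMB1-type origin under ampicillin selection (AmpR with its bla promoter). The feature table also picks up backbone remnants with no role in the targeting function: fragments of bom, rop, lacI and lacZα, plus a lac promoter, operator and CAP site.

The payload is a synthetic expression unit of about 2.2 kb in which the human PGK1 promoter drives a single transcript encoding puromycin N-acetyltransferase and EGFP, terminated by the bovine growth hormone polyadenylation signal. According to the record the two coding sequences are joined by a T2A peptide, which would sit in the short unannotated gap between them and lets both proteins be made from one open reading frame. Modified cells can therefore be selected with puromycin and scored by green fluorescence. The unannotated stretches flanking the cassette presumably hold the CLYBL homology sequences and the gRNA target sites ("TS") named in the record, but the automated annotation does not mark them, so their positions and lengths are not stated.

Because the donor carries the same CLYBL target sites as the genome, a co-delivered S. pyogenes or S. aureus CLYBL guide RNA directs Cas9 to both at once. With a Cas9 nuclease, both are cleaved and integration proceeds by homology-mediated end joining (HMEJ); the depositor recommends a high-specificity nuclease variant with the S. pyogenes guide to limit off-target donor insertion. With a Cas9 nickase, the depositor describes the outcome as seamless ITPN-mediated gene targeting.
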