Addgene plasmid #199227: AD59_pEP.DonorCLYBL.TS
Purpose: Donor plasmid with CLYBL target sites for ITPN or HMEJ knock-in at the human CLYBL safe harbor locus
Depositing lab: Manuel Goncalves. Depositing organization: Leiden University Medical Center. Publication: Precise homology-directed installation of large genomic edits in human cells with cleaving and nicking high-specificity Cas9 variants. Wang Q, Liu J, Janssen JM, Goncalves MAFV. Nucleic Acids Res. 2023 Mar 17:gkad165. doi: 10.1093/nar/gkad165. PubMed 36928106.
Backbone
  Vector backbone: pBR322
  Backbone size w/o insert (bp): 2850
  Total vector size (bp): 5899
  Vector type: Mammalian Expression ; Gene targeting donor plasmid
  Selectable markers: Puromycin
Growth in bacteria
  Bacterial resistance: Ampicillin, 100 μg/mL
  Growth temperature: 37°C
  Growth strain: DH5alpha
  Copy number: High Copy
Gene/Insert
  Gene/Insert name: Expression unit for PuroR.T2A.EGFP selectable and reporter markers
  Species: Synthetic
  Insert size (bp): 2181
  Promoter: Human PGK1 gene promoter
  Cloning method: Unknown
  Sequencing primers: 5′ M13 rev; 3′ M13 fwd
Terms and licenses: Academic/Nonprofit Terms; Industry Terms: Not Available to Industry
Depositor comments: This target site-containing donor plasmid can be used to insert a transgene(s) at the human CLYBL safe harbor locus when delivered together with Sp-gRNA expression plasmid AY27_pU6.gRNA.CLYBL (Addgene plasmid #199238) or Sa-gRNA expression plasmid AM77_pU6.Sa-gRNA.CLYBL (Addgene plasmid #199237). Combining this donor with a S. pyogenes Cas9 or a S. aureus Cas9 nuclease allows for HMEJ-mediated gene targeting. Note: to reduce the chances for off-targeting donor DNA insertions when applying the Sp-gRNA for HMEJ-based genome editing it is preferable using AW01_pU.CAG.eSpCas9(1.1).rBGpA (Addgene plasmid #199255) or a similar construct, i.e., expressing a high specificity nuclease. Combining this donor with a S. pyogenes Cas9 nickase (e.g., Addgene plasmids #199256, #199253, #199254 or #199252) or a S. aureus Cas9 nickase (Addgene plasmid #199251) leads to seamless ITPN-mediated gene targeting.
How to cite: AD59_pEP.DonorCLYBL.TS was a gift from Manuel Goncalves (Addgene plasmid # 199227 ; http://n2t.net/addgene:199227 ; RRID:Addgene_199227)
